Addgene plasmid #175134: pLV Tor1a-Myc
Purpose: Lentiviral expression of Myc-tagged mouse Tor1a
Depositing lab: Larry Gerace. Depositing organization: Scripps California (The Scripps Research Institute).
Backbone
  Vector backbone: pLV-EF1a-IRES-Puro
  Backbone manufacturer: Tobias Meyer (Addgene plasmid # 85132)
  Vector type: Mammalian Expression, Lentiviral
Growth in bacteria
  Bacterial resistance: Ampicillin, 100 μg/mL
  Growth temperature: 30°C
  Growth strain: NEB Stable
  Copy number: High Copy
Gene/Insert
  Gene/Insert name: Tor1a (alt name: Dyt1)
  Species: M. musculus (mouse)
  Entrez Gene: Tor1a (a.k.a. DQ2, Dyt1, torsinA)
  Tag / fusion protein: Myc (N terminal on insert)
  Cloning method: Gibson Cloning
Terms and licenses: Academic/Nonprofit Terms; Industry Terms: Not Available to Industry
How to cite: pLV Tor1a-Myc was a gift from Larry Gerace (Addgene plasmid # 175134 ; http://n2t.net/addgene:175134 ; RRID:Addgene_175134)
