[The description below was written by a language model from this plasmid's Addgene catalogue record and pLannotate feature annotations shown in this document.]
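Description:
pLV Tor1a-Myc is an HIV-1-derived lentiviral transfer plasmid for expressing Myc-tagged mouse Tor1a (torsinA, also called Dyt1) in mammalian cells. It was built by Gibson cloning into the pLV-EF1a-IRES-Puro backbone. In bacteria it is maintained through a high-copy ColE1/pUC-type origin and selected with ampicillin via the β-lactamase gene. Remnants of the lac promoter/operator region and an SV40 poly(A) signal sit in the plasmid backbone outside the viral unit.

The viral cassette is bounded by two HIV-1 LTRs, both annotated as truncated. It carries the Ψ packaging signal with an adjoining gag fragment, the Rev response element for Rev-dependent nuclear export of the genomic RNA, and the cPPT/CTS element, which aids nuclear import of the reverse-transcribed genome. The nef fragments annotated next to each LTR are probably residual viral sequence rather than functional coding regions.

Within this frame, the human EF-1α core promoter and its intron A drive a bicistronic transcript. The Tor1a coding sequence comes first, followed by an EMCV IRES and the puromycin N-acetyltransferase gene, so transduced cells that survive puromycin selection should also express the Tor1a cistron. A WPRE downstream enhances transcript stability and expression.

The Myc tag is not annotated as a separate feature. The catalogue lists it as N-terminal on the insert, while the plasmid name places it after Tor1a, so the record does not settle its exact position. The construct is suited to producing lentivirus, with packaging functions supplied in trans, for stable, selectable expression of epitope-tagged torsinA. This protein is described as having chaperone functions and a possible role in linking the cytoskeleton to the nuclear envelope.
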