Features (pLannotate 1.2.2; 23 found; start..end, strand, type, name):
    377..634     +  LTR            5' LTR (truncated): truncated 5' long terminal repeat (LTR) from HIV-1
    681..806     +  misc_feature   HIV-1 Ψ: packaging signal of human immunodeficiency virus type 1
    790..1128    +  CDS            HIV-1 gag (fragment): gag protein from human immunodeficiency virus 1; gag
   1303..1536    +  misc_feature   RRE: The Rev response element (RRE) of HIV-1 allows for Rev-dependent mRNA export from the nucleus to the cytoplasm.
   1913..2013    +  CDS            Rev (fragment): human immunodeficiency virus 1 (HIV-1) Rev protein; rev; enhances nuclear export of unspliced and incompletely spliced viral mRNAs
   2028..2143    +  misc_feature   cPPT/CTS: central polypurine tract and central termination sequence of HIV-1 (lacking the first T)
   2221..2432    +  promoter       EF-1α core promoter: core promoter for human elongation factor EF-1α
   2433..3371    +  intron         EF-1α intron A: intron upstream of the start codon of human EF-1α
   3408..4406    +  CDS            Tor1a: TOR1A_MOUSE - Also known as Dyt1. Experimental evidence at protein level: Swiss-Prot protein existence level 1. Protein with chaperone functions important for the control of protein folding, processing, stability and localization as well as for the reduction of misfolded protein aggregates. Involved in the regulation of synaptic vesicle recycling, controls STON2 protein stability in collaboration with the COP9 signalosome complex (CSN). In the nucleus, may link the cytoskeleton with the nuclear envelope, this mechanism seems to be crucial for the control of nuclear polarity, cell movement and,
   4586..5147    +  misc_feature   IRES: internal ribosome entry site (IRES) of the encephalomyocarditis virus (EMCV)
   5150..5749    +  CDS            PuroR: puromycin N-acetyltransferase; pac from Streptomyces alboniger; confers resistance to puromycin
   5773..6361    +  misc_feature   WPRE: woodchuck hepatitis virus posttranscriptional regulatory element
   6378..6896    +  CDS            nef (fragment): NEF_HV1BR - Experimental evidence at protein level: Swiss-Prot protein existence level 1. Extracellular Nef protein targets CD4(+) T-lymphocytes for apoptosis by interacting with CXCR4 surface receptors (PubMed:14990729). From Human immunodeficiency virus type 1 group M subtype B (isolate BRU/LAI) (HIV-1).
   6944..7201    +  LTR            5' LTR (truncated): truncated 5' long terminal repeat (LTR) from HIV-1
   7353..7369    -  protein_bind   lac operator: The lac repressor binds to the lac operator to inhibit transcription in E. coli. This inhibition can be relieved by adding lactose or isopropyl-β-D-thiogalactopyranoside (IPTG). lac repressor encoded by lacI
   7377..7407    -  promoter       lac promoter: promoter for the E. coli lac operon
   7422..7443    -  protein_bind   CAP binding site: CAP binding activates transcription in the presence of cAMP. E. coli catabolite activator protein
   7456..7548    -  CDS            lacI (fragment): lac repressor; lacI; The lac repressor binds to the lac operator to inhibit transcription in E. coli. This inhibition can be relieved by adding lactose or isopropyl-β-D-thiogalactopyranoside (IPTG).
   7731..8319    -  rep_origin     ori: high-copy-number ColE1/pMB1/pBR322/pUC origin of replication
   8490..9350    -  CDS            AmpR: β-lactamase; bla; confers resistance to ampicillin, carbenicillin, and related antibiotics
   9351..9455    -  promoter       AmpR promoter: bla
   9503..9637    +  polyA_signal   SV40 poly(A) signal: SV40 polyadenylation signal
   9804..329     +  CDS            nef (fragment) (across the origin): NEF_HV1BR - Experimental evidence at protein level: Swiss-Prot protein existence level 1. Extracellular Nef protein targets CD4(+) T-lymphocytes for apoptosis by interacting with CXCR4 surface receptors (PubMed:14990729). From Human immunodeficiency virus type 1 group M subtype B (isolate BRU/LAI) (HIV-1).
>Addgene plasmid #175134 | pLV Tor1a-Myc | addgene full sequence | sequence record 352021 | Addgene NGS Result
TGGAAGGGCTAATTCACTCCCAAAGAAGACAAGATATCCTTGATCTGTGGATCTACCACACACAAGGCTA
CTTCCCTGATTAGCAGAACTACACACCAGGGCCAGGGGTCAGATATCCACTGACCTTTGGATGGTGCTAC
AAGCTAGTACCAGTTGAGCCAGATAAGGTAGAAGAGGCCAATAAAGGAGAGAACACCAGCTTGTTACACC
CTGTGAGCCTGCATGGGATGGATGACCCGGAGAGAGAAGTGTTAGAGTGGAGGTTTGACAGCCGCCTAGC
ATTTCATCACGTGGCCCGAGAGCTGCATCCGGAGTACTTCAAGAACTGCTGATATCGAGCTTGCTACAAG
GGACTTTCCGCTGGGGACTTTCCAGGGAGGCGTGGCCTGGGCGGGACTGGGGAGTGGCGAGCCCTCAGAT
CCTGCATATAAGCAGCTGCTTTTTGCCTGTACTGGGTCTCTCTGGTTAGACCAGATCTGAGCCTGGGAGC
TCTCTGGCTAACTAGGGAACCCACTGCTTAAGCCTCAATAAAGCTTGCCTTGAGTGCTTCAAGTAGTGTG
TGCCCGTCTGTTGTGTGACTCTGGTAACTAGAGATCCCTCAGACCCTTTTAGTCAGTGTGGAAAATCTCT
AGCAGTGGCGCCCGAACAGGGACTTGAAAGCGAAAGGGAAACCAGAGGAGCTCTCTCGACGCAGGACTCG
GCTTGCTGAAGCGCGCACGGCAAGAGGCGAGGGGCGGCGACTGGTGAGTACGCCAAAAATTTTGACTAGC
GGAGGCTAGAAGGAGAGAGATGGGTGCGAGAGCGTCAGTATTAAGCGGGGGAGAATTAGATCGCGATGGG
AAAAAATTCGGTTAAGGCCAGGGGGAAAGAAAAAATATAAATTAAAACATATAGTATGGGCAAGCAGGGA
GCTAGAACGATTCGCAGTTAATCCTGGCCTGTTAGAAACATCAGAAGGCTGTAGACAAATACTGGGACAG
CTACAACCATCCCTTCAGACAGGATCAGAAGAACTTAGATCATTATATAATACAGTAGCAACCCTCTATT
GTGTGCATCAAAGGATAGAGATAAAAGACACCAAGGAAGCTTTAGACAAGATAGAGGAAGAGCAAAACAA
AAGTAAGACCACCGCACAGCAAGCGGCCGGCCGCTGATCTTCAGACCTGGAGGAGGAGATATGAGGGACA
ATTGGAGAAGTGAATTATATAAATATAAAGTAGTAAAAATTGAACCATTAGGAGTAGCACCCACCAAGGC
AAAGAGAAGAGTGGTGCAGAGAGAAAAAAGAGCAGTGGGAATAGGAGCTTTGTTCCTTGGGTTCTTGGGA
GCAGCAGGAAGCACTATGGGCGCAGCGTCAATGACGCTGACGGTACAGGCCAGACAATTATTGTCTGGTA
TAGTGCAGCAGCAGAACAATTTGCTGAGGGCTATTGAGGCGCAACAGCATCTGTTGCAACTCACAGTCTG
GGGCATCAAGCAGCTCCAGGCAAGAATCCTGGCTGTGGAAAGATACCTAAAGGATCAACAGCTCCTGGGG
ATTTGGGGTTGCTCTGGAAAACTCATTTGCACCACTGCTGTGCCTTGGAATGCTAGTTGGAGTAATAAAT
CTCTGGAACAGATTTGGAATCACACGACCTGGATGGAGTGGGACAGAGAAATTAACAATTACACAAGCTT
AATACACTCCTTAATTGAAGAATCGCAAAACCAGCAAGAAAAGAATGAACAAGAATTATTGGAATTAGAT
AAATGGGCAAGTTTGTGGAATTGGTTTAACATAACAAATTGGCTGTGGTATATAAAATTATTCATAATGA
TAGTAGGAGGCTTGGTAGGTTTAAGAATAGTTTTTGCTGTACTTTCTATAGTGAATAGAGTTAGGCAGGG
ATATTCACCATTATCGTTTCAGACCCACCTCCCAACCCCGAGGGGACCCGACAGGCCCGAAGGAATAGAA
GAAGAAGGTGGAGAGAGAGACAGAGACAGATCCATTCGATTAGTGAACGGATCTCGACGGTATCGCCTTT
AAAAGAAAAGGGGGGATTGGGGGGTACAGTGCAGGGGAAAGAATAGTAGACATAATAGCAACAGACATAC
AAACTAAAGAATTACAAAAACAAATTACAAAAATTCAAAATTTTCGGGTTTATTACAGGGACAGCAGAGA
TCCAGTTTATCGATGAGGCCCTTTCGTCTTCACTCGAGGTGCCCGTCAGTGGGCAGAGCGCACATCGCCC
ACAGTCCCCGAGAAGTTGGGGGGAGGGGTCGGCAATTGAACCGGTGCCTAGAGAAGGTGGCGCGGGGTAA
ACTGGGAAAGTGATGTCGTGTACTGGCTCCGCCTTTTTCCCGAGGGTGGGGGAGAACCGTATATAAGTGC
AGTAGTCGCCGTGAACGTTCTTTTTCGCAACGGGTTTGCCGCCAGAACACAGGTAAGTGCCGTGTGTGGT
TCCCGCGGGCCTGGCCTCTTTACGGGTTATGGCCCTTGCGTGCCTTGAATTACTTCCACCTGGCTGCAGT
ACGTGATTCTTGATCCCGAGCTTCGGGTTGGAAGTGGGTGGGAGAGTTCGAGGCCTTGCGCTTAAGGAGC
CCCTTCGCCTCGTGCTTGAGTTGAGGCCTGGCCTGGGCGCTGGGGCCGCCGCGTGCGAATCTGGTGGCAC
CTTCGCGCCTGTCTCGCTGCTTTCGATAAGTCTCTAGCCATTTAAAATTTTTGATGACCTGCTGCGACGC
TTTTTTTCTGGCAAGATAGTCTTGTAAATGCGGGCCAAGATCTGCACACTGGTATTTCGGTTTTTGGGGC
CGCGGGCGGCGACGGGGCCCGTGCGTCCCAGCGCACATGTTCGGCGAGGCGGGGCCTGCGAGCGCGGCCA
CCGAGAATCGGACGGGGGTAGTCTCAAGCTGGCCGGCCTGCTCTGGTGCCTGGCCTCGCGCCGCCGTGTA
TCGCCCCGCCCTGGGCGGCAAGGCTGGCCCGGTCGGCACCAGTTGCGTGAGCGGAAAGATGGCCGCTTCC
CGGCCCTGCTGCAGGGAGCTCAAAATGGAGGACGCGGCGCTCGGGAGAGCGGGCGGGTGAGTCACCCACA
CAAAGGAAAAGGGCCTTTCCGTCCTCAGCCGTCGCTTCATGTGACTCCACGGAGTACCGGGCGCCGTCCA
GGCACCTCGATTAGTTCTCGAGCTTTTGGAGTACGTCGTCTTTAGGTTGGGGGGAGGGGTTTTATGCGAT
GGAGTTTCCCCACACTGAGTGGGTGGAGACTGAAGTTAGGCCAGCTTGGCACTTGATGTAATTCTCCTTG
GAATTTGCCCTTTTTGAGTTTGGATCTTGGTTCATTCTCAAGCCTCAGACAGTGGTTCAAAGTTTTTTTC
TTCCATTTCAGGTGTCGTGAGGATCCGCCATCGGCCCGCCCATCGCAATGAAGCTTGGCCGGGCCGCTCT
GGCCCTGCTGCTGCTGGCGCCGTGCGTGGTTCGTGCGGTGGAGCCCATCAGCCTGAGTCTGGCCCTGGCC
GGCGTACTCACCACCTATATCTCCTACCCTCGTCTCTACTGCCTCTTCGCCGAGTGCTGCGGCCAGATGC
GGAGCCTCAGCCGGGAGGCGCTGCAGAAAGATCTGGATAACAAGCTCTTTGGACAGCATCTTGCAAAAAA
AGTCATCCTAAACGCCGTGTCTGGTTTCCTAAGCAACCCGAAGCCCAAGAAGCCCCTTACCCTCTCTCTG
CACGGGTGGACGGGCACCGGCAAAAACTTCGCCAGCAAGATCATCGCGGAGAATATTTACGAGGGCGGAC
TGAACAGTGACTATGTACACCTGTTTGTGGCCACGCTACACTTCCCCCACGCCTCTAACATCACACAGTA
TAAGGACCAGTTACAGATGTGGATCAGAGGCAACGTGAGCGCCTGTGCTCGCTCCATCTTCATCTTTGAT
GAGATGGACAAGATGCATGCCGGCCTCATCGACGCCATCAAGCCTTTCCTAGACTATTACGATGTGGTAG
ATGAGGTCTCCTATCAGAAAGCCATCTTCATCTTCCTCAGCAATGCAGGGGCAGAGAGGATCACAGACGT
GGCTCTGGATTTCTGGAAAAGTGGGAAGCAGAGGGAAGAAATCAAGCTCAGAGACATGGAGCCCGCCCTG
GCCGTGTCGGTCTTCAATAACAAGAACAGTGGCTTCTGGCACAGCAGCCTCATTGACCGGAACCTCATAG
ATTATTTTGTCCCCTTCCTGCCCCTGGAGTACAAGCACCTGAAAATGTGCATCAGAGTGGAGATGCAGTC
CCGAGGCTATGAAGTAGATGAGGACATCATCAGCAAGGTAGCGGAAGAGATGACGTTCTTCCCCAAGGAG
GAGAAGGTCTTCTCTGACAAGGGCTGCAAGACTGTGTTCACCAAGCTGGACTACTACCTGGATGACGGCG
GATCCGGGTCGGGTGGCTCTGGATCAGGGGGATCTGGATCGGAACAAAAACTCATCTCAGAAGAGGATCT
CTGAGAATTCCTCGAGGGCGGCCGCTCTAGAGTCGACGGGCCGCGGTAACAATTGTTAACTAACTTAAGC
TAGCAACGGTTTCCCTCTAGCGGGATCAATTCCGCCCCCCCCCCCTAACGTTACTGGCCGAAGCCGCTTG
GAATAAGGCCGGTGTGCGTTTGTCTATATGTTATTTTCCACCATATTGCCGTCTTTTGGCAATGTGAGGG
CCCGGAAACCTGGCCCTGTCTTCTTGACGAGCATTCCTAGGGGTCTTTCCCCTCTCGCCAAAGGAATGCA
AGGTCTGTTGAATGTCGTGAAGGAAGCAGTTCCTCTGGAAGCTTCTTGAAGACAAACAACGTCTGTAGCG
ACCCTTTGCAGGCAGCGGAACCCCCCACCTGGCGACAGGTGCCTCTGCGGCCAAAAGCCACGTGTATAAG
ATACACCTGCAAAGGCGGCACAACCCCAGTGCCACGTTGTGAGTTGGATAGTTGTGGAAAGAGTCAAATG
GCTCTCCTCAAGCGTATTCAACAAGGGGCTGAAGGATGCCCAGAAGGTACCCCATTGTATGGGATCTGAT
CTGGGGCCTCGGTGCACATGCTTTACATGTGTTTAGTCGAGGTTAAAAAAACGTCTAGGCCCCCCGAACC
ACGGGGACGTGGTTTTCCTTTGAAAAACACGATAATACCATGACCGAGTACAAGCCCACGGTGCGCCTCG
CCACCCGCGACGACGTCCCCAGGGCCGTACGCACCCTCGCCGCCGCGTTCGCCGACTACCCCGCCACGCG
CCACACCGTCGATCCGGACCGCCACATCGAGCGGGTCACCGAGCTGCAAGAACTCTTCCTCACGCGCGTC
GGGCTCGACATCGGCAAGGTGTGGGTCGCGGACGACGGCGCCGCGGTGGCGGTCTGGACCACGCCGGAGA
GCGTCGAAGCGGGGGCGGTGTTCGCCGAGATCGGCCCGCGCATGGCCGAGTTGAGCGGTTCCCGGCTGGC
CGCGCAGCAACAGATGGAAGGCCTCCTGGCGCCGCACCGGCCCAAGGAGCCCGCGTGGTTCCTGGCCACC
GTCGGCGTCTCGCCCGACCACCAGGGCAAGGGTCTGGGCAGCGCCGTCGTGCTCCCCGGAGTGGAGGCGG
CCGAGCGCGCCGGGGTGCCCGCCTTCCTGGAGACCTCCGCGCCCCGCAACCTCCCCTTCTACGAGCGGCT
CGGCTTCACCGTCACCGCCGACGTCGAGGTGCCCGAAGGACCGCGCACCTGGTGCATGACCCGCAAGCCC
GGTGCCTGACCCGGGCGGGGCGCGTCTGGAACAATCAACCTCTGGATTACAAAATTTGTGAAAGATTGAC
TGGTATTCTTAACTATGTTGCTCCTTTTACGCTATGTGGATACGCTGCTTTAATGCCTTTGTATCATGCT
ATTGCTTCCCGTATGGCTTTCATTTTCTCCTCCTTGTATAAATCCTGGTTGCTGTCTCTTTATGAGGAGT
TGTGGCCCGTTGTCAGGCAACGTGGCGTGGTGTGCACTGTGTTTGCTGACGCAACCCCCACTGGTTGGGG
CATTGCCACCACCTGTCAGCTCCTTTCCGGGACTTTCGCTTTCCCCCTCCCTATTGCCACGGCGGAACTC
ATCGCCGCCTGCCTTGCCCGCTGCTGGACAGGGGCTCGGCTGTTGGGCACTGACAATTCCGTGGTGTTGT
CGGGGAAGCTGACGTCCTTTCCATGGCTGCTCGCCTGTGTTGCCACCTGGATTCTGCGCGGGACGTCCTT
CTGCTACGTCCCTTCGGCCCTCAATCCAGCGGACCTTCCTTCCCGCGGCCTGCTGCCGGCTCTGCGGCCT
CTTCCGCGTCTTCGCCTTCGCCCTCAGACGAGTCGGATCTCCCTTTGGGCCGCCTCCCCGCCTGGAATTA
ATTCTGCAGTCGAGACCTAGAAAAACATGGAGCAATCACAAGTAGCAATACAGCAGCTACCAATGCTGAT
TGTGCCTGGCTAGAAGCACAAGAGGAGGAGGAGGTGGGTTTTCCAGTCACACCTCAGGTACCTTTAAGAC
CAATGACTTACAAGGCAGCTGTAGATCTTAGCCACTTTTTAAAAGAAAAGAGGGGACTGGAAGGGCTAAT
TCACTCCCAACGAAGACAAGATATCCTTGATCTGTGGATCTACCACACACAAGGCTACTTCCCTGATTAG
CAGAACTACACACCAGGGCCAGGGGTCAGATATCCACTGACCTTTGGATGGTGCTACAAGCTAGTACCAG
TTGAGCCAGATAAGGTAGAAGAGGCCAATAAAGGAGAGAACACCAGCTTGTTACACCCTGTGAGCCTGCA
TGGGATGGATGACCCGGAGAGAGAAGTGTTAGAGTGGAGGTTTGACAGCCGCCTAGCATTTCATCACGTG
GCCCGAGAGCTGCATCCGGAGTACTTCAAGAACTGCTGATATCGAGCTTGCTACAAGGGACTTTCCGCTG
GGGACTTTCCAGGGAGGCGTGGCCTGGGCGGGACTGGGGAGTGGCGAGCCCTCAGATCCTGCATATAAGC
AGCTGCTTTTTGCCTGTACTGGGTCTCTCTGGTTAGACCAGATCTGAGCCTGGGAGCTCTCTGGCTAACT
AGGGAACCCACTGCTTAAGCCTCAATAAAGCTTGCCTTGAGTGCTTCAAGTAGTGTGTGCCCGTCTGTTG
TGTGACTCTGGTAACTAGAGATCCCTCAGACCCTTTTAGTCAGTGTGGAAAATCTCTAGCAGTAGTAGTT
CATGTCATCTTATTATTCAGTATTTATAACTTGCAAAGAAATGAATATCAGAGAGTGAGAGGCCTTGACA
TTGCTAGCGTTTACCGTCGACCTCTAGCTAGAGCTTGGCGTAATCATGGTCATAGCTGTTTCCTGTGTGA
AATTGTTATCCGCTCACAATTCCACACAACATACGAGCCGGAAGCATAAAGTGTAAAGCCTGGGGTGCCT
AATGAGTGAGCTAACTCACATTAATTGCGTTGCGCTCACTGCCCGCTTTCCAGTCGGGAAACCTGTCGTG
CCAGCTGCATTAATGAATCGGCCAACGCGCGGGGAGAGGCGGTTTGCGTATTGGGCGCTCTTCCGCTTCC
TCGCTCACTGACTCGCTGCGCTCGGTCGTTCGGCTGCGGCGAGCGGTATCAGCTCACTCAAAGGCGGTAA
TACGGTTATCCACAGAATCAGGGGATAACGCAGGAAAGAACATGTGAGCAAAAGGCCAGCAAAAGGCCAG
GAACCGTAAAAAGGCCGCGTTGCTGGCGTTTTTCCATAGGCTCCGCCCCCCTGACGAGCATCACAAAAAT
CGACGCTCAAGTCAGAGGTGGCGAAACCCGACAGGACTATAAAGATACCAGGCGTTTCCCCCTGGAAGCT
CCCTCGTGCGCTCTCCTGTTCCGACCCTGCCGCTTACCGGATACCTGTCCGCCTTTCTCCCTTCGGGAAG
CGTGGCGCTTTCTCATAGCTCACGCTGTAGGTATCTCAGTTCGGTGTAGGTCGTTCGCTCCAAGCTGGGC
TGTGTGCACGAACCCCCCGTTCAGCCCGACCGCTGCGCCTTATCCGGTAACTATCGTCTTGAGTCCAACC
CGGTAAGACACGACTTATCGCCACTGGCAGCAGCCACTGGTAACAGGATTAGCAGAGCGAGGTATGTAGG
CGGTGCTACAGAGTTCTTGAAGTGGTGGCCTAACTACGGCTACACTAGAAGAACAGTATTTGGTATCTGC
GCTCTGCTGAAGCCAGTTACCTTCGGAAAAAGAGTTGGTAGCTCTTGATCCGGCAAACAAACCACCGCTG
GTAGCGGTGGTTTTTTTGTTTGCAAGCAGCAGATTACGCGCAGAAAAAAAGGATCTCAAGAAGATCCTTT
GATCTTTTCTACGGGGTCTGACGCTCAGTGGAACGAAAACTCACGTTAAGGGATTTTGGTCATGAGATTA
TCAAAAAGGATCTTCACCTAGATCCTTTTAAATTAAAAATGAAGTTTTAAATCAATCTAAAGTATATATG
AGTAAACTTGGTCTGACAGTTACCAATGCTTAATCAGTGAGGCACCTATCTCAGCGATCTGTCTATTTCG
TTCATCCATAGTTGCCTGACTCCCCGTCGTGTAGATAACTACGATACGGGAGGGCTTACCATCTGGCCCC
AGTGCTGCAATGATACCGCGAGACCCACGCTCACCGGCTCCAGATTTATCAGCAATAAACCAGCCAGCCG
GAAGGGCCGAGCGCAGAAGTGGTCCTGCAACTTTATCCGCCTCCATCCAGTCTATTAATTGTTGCCGGGA
AGCTAGAGTAAGTAGTTCGCCAGTTAATAGTTTGCGCAACGTTGTTGCCATTGCTACAGGCATCGTGGTG
TCACGCTCGTCGTTTGGTATGGCTTCATTCAGCTCCGGTTCCCAACGATCAAGGCGAGTTACATGATCCC
CCATGTTGTGCAAAAAAGCGGTTAGCTCCTTCGGTCCTCCGATCGTTGTCAGAAGTAAGTTGGCCGCAGT
GTTATCACTCATGGTTATGGCAGCACTGCATAATTCTCTTACTGTCATGCCATCCGTAAGATGCTTTTCT
GTGACTGGTGAGTACTCAACCAAGTCATTCTGAGAATAGTGTATGCGGCGACCGAGTTGCTCTTGCCCGG
CGTCAATACGGGATAATACCGCGCCACATAGCAGAACTTTAAAAGTGCTCATCATTGGAAAACGTTCTTC
GGGGCGAAAACTCTCAAGGATCTTACCGCTGTTGAGATCCAGTTCGATGTAACCCACTCGTGCACCCAAC
TGATCTTCAGCATCTTTTACTTTCACCAGCGTTTCTGGGTGAGCAAAAACAGGAAGGCAAAATGCCGCAA
AAAAGGGAATAAGGGCGACACGGAAATGTTGAATACTCATACTCTTCCTTTTTCAATATTATTGAAGCAT
TTATCAGGGTTATTGTCTCATGAGCGGATACATATTTGAATGTATTTAGAAAAATAAACAAATAGGGGTT
CCGCGCACATTTCCCCGAAAAGTGCCACCTGACGTCGACGGATCGGGAGATCAACTTGTTTATTGCAGCT
TATAATGGTTACAAATAAAGCAATAGCATCACAAATTTCACAAATAAAGCATTTTTTTCACTGCATTCTA
GTTGTGGTTTGTCCAAACTCATCAATGTATCTTATCATGTCTGGATCAACTGGATAACTCAAGCTAACCA
AAATCATCCCAAACTTCCCACCCCATACCCTATTACCACTGCCAATTACCTGTGGTTTCATTTACTCTAA
ACCTGTGATTCCTCTGAATTATTTTCATTTTAAAGAAATTGTATTTGTTAAATATGTACTACAAACTTAG
TAGT
